>Addgene plasmid #108579 | PKAcs-nolinker-GFP | addgene full sequence | sequence record 233134 | Addgene NGS Result
TAGTTATTAATAGTAATCAATTACGGGGTCATTAGTTCATAGCCCATATATGGAGTTCCGCGTTACATAA
CTTACGGTAAATGGCCCGCCTGGCTGACCGCCCAACGACCCCCGCCCATTGACGTCAATAATGACGTATG
TTCCCATAGTAACGCCAATAGGGACTTTCCATTGACGTCAATGGGTGGAGTATTTACGGTAAACTGCCCA
CTTGGCAGTACATCAAGTGTATCATATGCCAAGTACGCCCCCTATTGACGTCAATGACGGTAAATGGCCC
GCCTGGCATTATGCCCAGTACATGACCTTATGGGACTTTCCTACTTGGCAGTACATCTAGTATTAGTCAT
CGCTATTACCATGGTGATGCGGTTTTGGCAGTACATCAATGGGCGTGGATAGCGGTTTGACTCACGGGGA
TTTCCAAGTCTCCACCCCATTGACGTCAATGGGAGTTTGTTTTGGCACCAAAATCAACGGGACTTTCCAA
AATGTCGTAACAACTCCGCCCCATTGACGCAAATGGGCGGTAGGCGTGTACGGTGGGAGGTCTATATAAG
CAGAGCTCGTTTAGTGAACCGTCAGATCGCCTGGAGACGCCATCCACGCTGTTTTGACCTCCATAGAAGA
CACCGGGACCGATCCAGCCTCCGCGGCCGGGAACGGTGCATTGGAACGCGGATTCCCCGTGCCAAGAGTG
ACGTAAGTACCGCCTATAGACTCTATAGGCACACCCCTTTGGCTCTTATGCATGAATTAATACGACTCAC
TATAGGGAGACAGACTGTTCCTTTCCTGGGTCTTTTCTGCAGGCACCGTCGTCGACTTAACAGATCTCGA
GATGGGCAACGCCGCCGCCGCCAAGAAGGGCAGCGAGCAGGAGAGCGTGAAAGAGTTCCTAGCCAAAGCC
AAGGAAGATTTCCTGAAAAAATGGGAGACCCCTTCTCAGAATACAGCCCAGTTGGATCAGTTTGATAGAA
TCAAGACCCTTGGCACCGGCTCCTTTGGGCGAGTGATGCTGGTGAAGCACAAGGAGAGTGGGAACCACTA
CGCCATGAAGATCTTAGACAAGCAGAAGGTGGTGAAGCTAAAGCAGATCGAGCAGACTCTGAATGAGAAG
CGCATCCTGCAGGCCGTCAACTTCCCGTTCCTGGTCAAACTTGAATTCTCCTTCAAGGACAACTCAAACC
TGTACATGGTCATGGAGTATGTAGCTGGTGGCGAGATGTTCTCCCACCTACGGCGGATTGGAAGGTTCAG
CGAGCCCCATGCCCGTTTCTACGCGGCGCAGATCGTCCTGACCTTTGAGTATCTGCACTCCCTGGACCTC
ATCTACCGGGACCTGAAGCCCGAGAATCTTCTCATCGACCAGCAGGGCTATATTCAGGTGACAGACTTCG
GTTTTGCCAAGCGTGTGAAAGGCCGTACTCGGACCTTGTGTGGGACCCCTGAGTACTTGGCCCCCGAGAT
TATCCTGAGCAAAGGCTACAACAAGGCTGTGGACTGGTGGGCTCTCGGAGTCCTCATCTACGAGATGGCT
GCTGGTTACCCACCCTTCTTCGCTGACCAGCCTATCCAGATCTATGAGAAAATCGTCTCTGGGAAGGTGC
GGTTCCCATCCCACTTCAGCTCTGACTTGAAGGACCTGCTGCGGAACCTTCTGCAAGTGGATCTCACCAA
GCGCTTTGGGAACCTCAAGAACGGGGTCAATGACATCAAGAACCACAAGTGGTTTGCCACGACTGACTGG
ATTGCCATCTATCAGAGAAAGGTGGAAGCTCCCTTCATACCAAAGTTTAAAGGCCCTGGGGACACGAGTA
ACTTTGACGACTATGAGGAGGAAGAGATCCGGGTCTCCATCAATGAGAAGTGTGGCAAGGAGTTTACTGA
GTTTATGGCTAGCAAAGGAGAAGAACTCTTCACTGGAGTTGTCCCAATTCTTGTTGAATTAGATGGTGAT
GTTAACGGCCACAAGTTCTCTGTCAGTGGAGAGGGTGAAGGTGATGCAACATACGGAAAACTTACCCTGA
AGTTCATCTGCACTACTGGCAAACTGCCTGTTCCATGGCCAACACTAGTCACTACTCTGTGCTATGGTGT
TCAATGCTTTTCAAGATACCCGGATCATATGAAACGGCATGACTTTTTCAAGAGTGCCATGCCCGAAGGT
TATGTACAGGAAAGGACCATCTTCTTCAAAGATGACGGCAACTACAAGACACGTGCTGAAGTCAAGTTTG
AAGGTGATACCCTTGTTAATAGAATCGAGTTAAAAGGTATTGACTTCAAGGAAGATGGCAACATTCTGGG
ACACAAATTGGAATACAACTATAACTCACACAATGTATACATCATGGCAGACAAACAAAAGAATGGAATC
AAAGTGAACTTCAAGACCCGCCACAACATTGAAGATGGAAGCGTTCAACTAGCAGACCATTATCAACAAA
ATACTCCAATTGGCGATGGCCCTGTCCTTTTACCAGACAACCATTACCTGTCCACACAATCTGCCCTTTC
GAAAGATCCCAACGAAAAGAGAGACCACATGGTCCTTCTTGAGTTTGTAACAGCTGCTGGGATTACACAT
GGCAGGATGAACTGTACAACTGAGAATTCTGCAGTCGACGGTACCGCGGGCCCGGGATCCACCGGGTACA
AGTAAAGCGGCCGCGACTCTAGATCATAATCAGCCATACCACATTTGTAGAGGTTTTACTTGCTTTAAAA
AACCTCCCACACCTCCCCCTGAACCTGAAACATAAAATGAATGCAATTGTTGTTGTTAACTTGTTTATTG
CAGCTTATAATGGTTACAAATAAAGCAATAGCATCACAAATTTCACAAATAAAGCATTTTTTTCACTGCA
TTCTAGTTGTGGTTTGTCCAAACTCATCAATGTATCTTAAGGCGTAAATTGTAAGCGTTAATATTTTGTT
AAAATTCGCGTTAAATTTTTGTTAAATCAGCTCATTTTTTAACCAATAGGCCGAAATCGGCAAAATCCCT
TATAAATCAAAAGAATAGACCGAGATAGGGT
[37 nt withheld, positions 3042-3078]
AAAGAACGTGGACTCCAACGTCAAAGG
[49 nt withheld, positions 3106-3154]
T
[91 nt withheld, positions 3156-3246]
G
[124 nt withheld, positions 3248-3371]
CAGGTGGCACTTTTCGGGGAAATGTGCGCGGAACCCCTATTTGTTTATTTTTCTAAATACATTCAAATAT
GTATCCGCTCATGAGACAATAACCCTGATAAATGCTTCAATAATATTGAAAAAGGAAGAGTCCTGAGGCG
GAAAGAACCAGCTGTGGAATGTGTGTCAGTTAGGGTGTGGAAAGTCCCCAGGCTCCCCAGCAGGCAGAAG
TATGCAAAGCATGCATCTCAATTAGTCAGCAACCAGGTGTGGAAAGTCCCCAGGCTCCCCAGCAGGCAGA
AGTATGCAAAGCATGCATCTCAATTAGTCAGCAACCATAGTCCCGCCCCTAACTCCGCCCATCCCGCCCC
TAACTCCGCCCAGTTCCGCCCATTCTCCGCCCCATGGCTGACTAATTTTTTTTATTTATGCAGAGGCCGA
GGCCGCCTCGGCCTCTGAGCTATTCCAGAAGTAGTGAGGAGGCTTTTTTGGAGGCCTAGGCTTTTGCAAA
GATCGATCAAGAGACAGGATGAGGATCGTTTCGCATGATTGAACAAGATGGATTGCACGCAGGTTCTCCG
GCCGCTTGGGTGGAGAGGCTATTCGGCTATGACTGGGCACAACAGACAATCGGCTGCTCTGATGCCGCCG
TGTTCCGGCTGTCAGCGCAGGGGCGCCCGGTTCTTTTTGTCAAGACCGACCTGTCCGGTGCCCTGAATGA
ACTGCAAGACGAGGCAGCGCGGCTATCGTGGCTGGCCACGACGGGCGTTCCTTGCGCAGCTGTGCTCGAC
GTTGTCACTGAAGCGGGAAGGGACTGGCTGCTATTGGGCGAAGTGCCGGGGCAGGATCTCCTGTCATCTC
ACCTTGCTCCTGCCGAGAAAGTATCCATCATGGCTGATGCAATGCGGCGGCTGCATACGCTTGATCCGGC
TACCTGCCCATTCGACCACCAAGCGAAACATCGCATCGAGCGAGCACGTACTCGGATGGAAGCCGGTCTT
GTCGATCAGGATGATCTGGACGAAGAGCATCAGGGGCTCGCGCCAGCCGAACTGTTCGCCAGGCTCAAGG
CGAGCATGCCCGACGGCGAGGATCTCGTCGTGACCCATGGCGATGCCTGCTTGCCGAATATCATGGTGGA
AAATGGCCGCTTTTCTGGATTCATCGACTGTGGCCGGCTGGGTGTGGCGGACCGCTATCAGGACATAGCG
TTGGCTACCCGTGATATTGCTGAAGAGCTTGGCGGCGAATGGGCTGACCGCTTCCTCGTGCTTTACGGTA
TCGCCGCTCCCGATTCGCAGCGCATCGCCTTCTATCGCCTTCTTGACGAGTTCTTCTGAGCGGGACTCTG
GGGTTCGAAATGACCGACCAAGCGACGCCCAACCTGCCATCACGAGATTTCGATTCCACCGCCGCCTTCT
ATGAAAGGTTGGGCTTCGGAATCGTTTTCCGGGACGCCGGCTGGATGATCCTCCAGCGCGGGGATCTCAT
GCTGGAGTTCTTCGCCCACCCTAGGGGGAGGCTAACTGAAACACGGAAGGAGACAATACCGGAAGGAACC
CGCGCTATGACGGCAATAAAAAGACAGAATAAAACGCACGGTGTTGGGTCGTTTGTTCATAAACGCGGGG
TTCGGTCCCAGGGCTGGCACTCTGTCGATACCCCACCGAGACCCCATTGGGGCCAATACGCCCGCGTTTC
TTCCTTTTCCCCACCCCACCCCCCAAGTTCGGGTGAAGGCCCAGGGCTCGCAGCCAACGTCGGGGCGGCA
GGCCCTGCCATAGCCTCAGGTTACTCATATATACTTTAGATTGATTTAAAACTTCATTTTTAATTTAAAA
GGATCTAGGTGAAGATCCTTTTTGATAATCTCATGACCAAAATCCCTTAACGTGAGTTTTCGTTCCACTG
AGCGTCAGACCCCGTAGAAAAGATCAAAGGATCTTCTTGAGATCCTTTTTTTCTGCGCGTAATCTGCTGC
TTGCAAACAAAAAAACCACCGCTACCAGCGGTGGTTTGTTTGCCGGATCAAGAGCTACCAACTCTTTTTC
CGAAGGTAACTGGCTTCAGCAGAGCGCAGATACCAAATACTGTTCTTCTAGTGTAGCCGTAGTTAGGCCA
CCACTTCAAGAACTCTGTAGCACCGCCTACATACCTCGCTCTGCTAATCCTGTTACCAGTGGCTGCTGCC
AGTGGCGATAAGTCGTGTCTTACCGGGTTGGACTCAAGACGATAGTTACCGGATAAGGCGCAGCGGTCGG
GCTGAACGGGGGGTTCGTGCACACAGCCCAGCTTGGAGCGAACGACCTACACCGAACTGAGATACCTACA
GCGTGAGCTATGAGAAAGCGCCACGCTTCCCGAAGGGAGAAAGGCGGACAGGTATCCGGTAAGCGGCAGG
GTCGGAACAGGAGAGCGCACGAGGGAGCTTCCAGGGGGAAACGCCTGGTATCTTTATAGTCCTGTCGGGT
TTCGCCACCTCTGACTTGAGCGTCGATTTTTGTGATGCTCGTCAGGGGGGCGGAGCCTATGGAAAAACGC
CAGCAACGCGGCCTTTTTACGGTTCCTGGCCTTTTGCTGGCCTTTTGCTCACATGTTCTTTCCTGCGTTA
TCCCCTGATTCTGTGGATAACCGTATTACCGCCATGCAT
Features (pLannotate 1.2.2; 16 found; start..end, strand, type, name):
      1..363     +  enhancer       CMV enhancer: human cytomegalovirus immediate early enhancer
    364..567     +  promoter       CMV promoter: human cytomegalovirus (CMV) immediate early promoter
    703..812     +  intron         CMV intron: modified intron A from human cytomegalovirus (CMV)
    842..1894    +  CDS            Prkaca: KAPCA_MOUSE - Also known as Pkaca. Experimental evidence at protein level: Swiss-Prot protein existence level 1. [Isoform 2]: Phosphorylates and activates ABL1 in sperm flagellum to promote spermatozoa capacitation. From Mus musculus (Mouse).
   1895..2593    +  CDS            sg25: sg25 is a basic (constitutively fluorescent) green fluorescent protein published in 1997, derived from Aequorea victoria.
   2614..2650    +  misc_feature   MCS (fragment): multiple cloning site
   2682..2765    +  CDS            large T antigen (fragment): large T antigen from SV40 (simian virus 40)
   2788..2909    +  polyA_signal   SV40 poly(A) signal: SV40 polyadenylation signal
   2943..3371    -  rep_origin     f1 ori (sequence partly withheld): f1 bacteriophage origin of replication; arrow indicates direction of (+) strand synthesis
   3398..3502    +  promoter       AmpR promoter: bla
   3504..3861    +  promoter       SV40 promoter: SV40 enhancer and early promoter
   3896..4690    +  CDS            NeoR/KanR: aminoglycoside phosphotransferase from Tn5; aph(3')-II (or nptII); confers resistance to neomycin, kanamycin, and G418 (Geneticin®)
   4711..4863    +  CDS            ble (fragment): BLE_KLEPN - Experimental evidence at protein level: Swiss-Prot protein existence level 1. Binding protein with a strong affinity to the bleomycin family of antibiotics. Binds to CL990; an antimitotic-antibiotic compound. From Klebsiella pneumoniae.
   4922..4969    +  polyA_signal   HSV TK poly(A) signal: herpes simplex virus thymidine kinase polyadenylation signal (Cole and Stacy, 1985)
   5060..5076    -  polyA_signal   bGH poly(A) signal (fragment): bovine growth hormone polyadenylation signal
   5298..5886    +  rep_origin     ori: high-copy-number ColE1/pMB1/pBR322/pUC origin of replication
