[The description below was written by a language model from this plasmid's Addgene catalogue record and pLannotate feature annotations shown in this document.]
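Description:
PKAcs-nolinker-GFP is a mammalian expression plasmid built on the phCMV-GFP backbone that produces the catalytic subunit of protein kinase A fused directly to GFP at its C terminus. It is propagated in E. coli from a high-copy ColE1/pUC-type origin and selected with kanamycin. The resistance gene is the Tn5 aminoglycoside phosphotransferase (NeoR/KanR), placed behind tandem bacterial (AmpR) and SV40 early promoters and followed by an HSV TK polyadenylation signal, so the same cassette can also support G418 selection in mammalian cells. An f1 origin is also present.

The expression cassette consists of the human CMV immediate early enhancer and promoter, a modified CMV intron A that aids transcript processing, the 1053 bp kinase coding sequence, and an Aequorea victoria-derived green fluorescent protein, terminated by an SV40 poly(A) signal. In the feature table the GFP coding region begins immediately after the kinase coding region, consistent with the "nolinker" name. The catalogue lists the insert as human and carrying H87Q and W196R substitutions, whereas the automated annotation matched it to mouse Prkaca; the record does not resolve this difference. Likewise, the stated total size (4962 bp) is smaller than the 6,000 nt sequenced record.

According to the associated publication, the construct belongs to a study of variable linkers in protein fusions, examining how linker flexibility affects a PKAc-GFP fusion. It presumably serves there as the linker-free version for comparison, though the record does not state this explicitly.
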