Addgene plasmid #108579: PKAcs-nolinker-GFP
Purpose: Expresses PKAcs-GFP fusion in mammalian cells
Depositing lab: Robert Hughes. Depositing organization: East Carolina University. Publication: protaTETHER - a method for the incorporation of variable linkers in protein fusions reveals impacts of linker flexibility in a PKAc-GFP fusion protein. Norris JL, Hughes RM. FEBS Open Bio. 2018 Apr 25;8(6):1029-1042. doi: 10.1002/2211-5463.12414. eCollection 2018 Jun. PubMed 29928581.
Backbone
  Vector backbone: phCMV-GFP
  Backbone manufacturer: Genlantis
  Backbone size w/o insert (bp): 3909
  Total vector size (bp): 4962
  Vector type: Mammalian Expression
Growth in bacteria
  Bacterial resistance: Kanamycin, 50 μg/mL
  Growth temperature: 37°C
  Growth strain: DH5alpha
  Copy number: High Copy
Gene/Insert
  Gene/Insert name: protein kinase A, catalytic subunit
  Species: H. sapiens (human)
  Insert size (bp): 1053
  Mutation: H87Q and W196R
  Tag / fusion protein: GFP (C terminal on insert)
Resource information
  A portion of this plasmid was derived from a plasmid made by: PKA catalytic subunit was a gift from Susan Taylor.
Terms and licenses: Academic/Nonprofit Terms; Industry Terms: Not Available to Industry
How to cite: PKAcs-nolinker-GFP was a gift from Robert Hughes (Addgene plasmid # 108579 ; http://n2t.net/addgene:108579 ; RRID:Addgene_108579)
