>Addgene plasmid #108579 | PKAcs-nolinker-GFP | depositor partial sequence | sequence record 221074 | PKAc-nolinker-GFP
ATGGGCAACGCCGCCGCCGCCAAGAAGGGCAGCGAGCAGGAGAGCGTGAAAGAGTTCCTAGCCAAAGCCA
AGGAAGATTTCCTGAAAAAATGGGAGACCCCTTCTCAGAATACAGCCCAGTTGGATCAGTTTGATAGAAT
CAAGACCCTTGGCACCGGCTCCTTTGGGCGAGTGATGCTGGTGAAGCACAAGGAGAGTGGGAACCACTAC
GCCATGAAGATCTTAGACAAGCAGAAGGTGGTGAAGCTAAAGCAGATCGAGCAGACTCTGAATGAGAAGC
GCATCCTGCAGGCCGTCAACTTCCCGTTCCTGGTCAAACTTGAATTCTCCTTCAAGGACAACTCAAACCT
GTACATGGTCATGGAGTATGTAGCTGGTGGCGAGATGTTCTCCCACCTACGGCGGATTGGAAGGTTCAGC
GAGCCCCATGCCCGTTTCTACGCGGCGCAGATCGTCCTGACCTTTGAGTATCTGCACTCCCTGGACCTCA
TCTACCGGGACCTGAAGCCCGAGAATCTTCTCATCGACCAGCAGGGCTATATTCAGGTGACAGACTTCGG
TTTTGCCAAGCGTGTGAAAGGCCGTACTCGGACCTTGTGTGGGACCCCTGAGTACTTGGCCCCCGAGATT
ATCCTGAGCAAAGGCTACAACAAGGCTGTGGACTGGTGGGCTCTCGGAGTCCTCATCTACGAGATGGCTG
CTGGTTACCCACCCTTCTTCGCTGACCAGCCTATCCAGATCTATGAGAAAATCGTCTCTGGGAAGGTGCG
GTTCCCATCCCACTTCAGCTCTGACTTGAAGGACCTGCTGCGGAACCTTCTGCAAGTGGATCTCACCAAG
CGCTTTGGGAACCTCAAGAACGGGGTCAATGACATCAAGAACCACAAGTGGTTTGCCACGACTGACTGGA
TTGCCATCTATCAGAGAAAGGTGGAAGCTCCCTTCATACCAAAGTTTAAAGGCCCTGGGGACACGAGTAA
CTTTGACGACTATGAGGAGGAAGAGATCCGGGTCTCCATCAATGAGAAGTGTGGCAAGGAGTTTACTGAG
TTTATGGCTAGCAAAGGAGAAGAACTCTTCACTGGAGTTGTCCCAATTCTTGTTGAATTAGATGGTGATG
TTAACGGCCACAAGTTCTCTGTCAGTGGAGAGGGTGAAGGTGATGCAACATACGGAAAACTTACCCTGAA
GTTCATCTGCACTACTGGCAAACTGCCTGTTCCATGGCCAACACTAGTCACTACTCTGTGCTATGGTGTT
CAATGCTTTTCAAGATACCCGGATCATATGAAACGGCATGACTTTTTCAAGAGTGCCATGCCCGAAGGTT
ATGTACAGGAAAGGACCATCTTCTTCAAAGATGACGGCAACTACAAGACACGTGCTGAAGTCAAGTTTGA
AGGTGATACCCTTGTTAATAGAATCGAGTTAAAAGGTATTGACTTCAAGGAAGATGGCAACATTCTGGGA
CACAAATTGGAATACAACTATAACTCACACAATGTATACATCATGGCAGACAAACAAAAGAATGGAATCA
AAGTGAACTTCAAGACCCGCCACAACATTGAAGATGGAAGCGTTCAACTAGCAGACCATTATCAACAAAA
TACTCCAATTGGCGATGGCCCTGTCCTTTTACCAGACAACCATTACCTGTCCACACAATCTGCCCTTTCG
AAAGATCCCAACGAAAAGAGAGACCACATGGTCCTTCTTGAGTTTGTAACAGCTGCTGGGATTACACATG
GCAGGATGAACTGTACAACTGAGAATTCTGCAGTCGACGGTACCGCGGGCCCGGGATCCACCGGGTACAA
G
